Addgene plasmid #240182: pVF200
Purpose: expression vector or PiggyBac-insertable cargo for expressing CITED2_motifmut-HaloTag-ERD-SOX2DBD
Depositing lab: Max Staller. Depositing organization: University of California, Berkeley.
Backbone
  Vector backbone: PiggyBac
  Vector type: Mammalian Expression
Growth in bacteria
  Bacterial resistance: Ampicillin, 100 μg/mL
  Growth temperature: 37°C
  Growth strain: DH5alpha
  Copy number: High Copy
Gene/Insert
  Gene/Insert name: CITED2_motifmut-HaloTag-ERD-SOX2DBD
  Species: Synthetic
  Mutation: killmotif
  Cloning method: Gibson Cloning
Terms and licenses: Academic/Nonprofit Terms; Industry Terms: Not Available to Industry
How to cite: pVF200 was a gift from Max Staller (Addgene plasmid # 240182 ; http://n2t.net/addgene:240182 ; RRID:Addgene_240182)
