[The description below was written by a language model from this plasmid's Addgene catalogue record and pLannotate feature annotations shown in this document.]
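Description:
pVF200 is a mammalian expression plasmid built on a PiggyBac backbone, so it can be used either as a transiently transfected expression vector or as transposon cargo for stable genomic insertion when a PiggyBac transposase is supplied. It is propagated in E. coli as a high-copy plasmid through a ColE1/pUC-type origin with ampicillin selection (AmpR under its bla promoter), and it also carries an f1 phage origin and remnants of a lacZα/lac promoter cloning region. The automated annotation did not call the PiggyBac terminal repeats. It did flag two fragments resembling the phage lambda portal gene on either side of the mammalian cassettes, which are probably stuffer or spacer sequence.

The payload is a synthetic fusion protein, CITED2_motifmut-HaloTag-ERD-SOX2DBD. In the feature table it appears as a short CITED-family segment (matched by homology to Cited4), followed by the dhaA-derived haloalkane dehalogenase that constitutes HaloTag, an ERT2-like mutated estrogen receptor ligand-binding domain, an HMG-box segment (matched to SOX14, consistent with the SOX2 DNA-binding domain), and a partial V5 epitope tag. The recorded mutation, "killmotif", indicates that a motif in the CITED2 portion has been disrupted, which suggests a loss-of-function comparison variant. This architecture gives a synthetic transcription factor that can be labelled through HaloTag ligands, is presumably ligand-regulated through the estrogen receptor domain, and is targeted to DNA by the SOX2 domain. Downstream lie a WPRE fragment and an SV40 polyadenylation signal. The promoter driving the fusion is neither annotated nor stated in the record. A separate upstream cassette, PGK promoter–PuroR–bGH poly(A), allows puromycin selection of transfected or integrant mammalian cells.
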