Features (pLannotate 1.2.2; 22 found; start..end, strand, type, name):
    719..823     -  promoter       AmpR promoter: bla
    876..1304    -  rep_origin     f1 ori (sequence partly withheld): f1 bacteriophage origin of replication; arrow indicates direction of (+) strand synthesis
   1309..1464    -  CDS            lacZα (fragment): LacZα fragment of β-galactosidase; lacZ fragment
   1466..1585    +  CDS            B (fragment): PORTL_LAMBD - Experimental evidence at protein level: Swiss-Prot protein existence level 1. Forms the portal vertex of the capsid (PubMed:6228056, PubMed:6232391). This portal plays critical roles in head assembly, genome packaging, neck/tail attachment, and genome ejection (Probable). The portal protein multimerizes as a single ring-shaped homododecamer arranged around a central channel (PubMed:6232391). Binds to the terminase subunits to form the packaging machine (PubMed:7799432). From Escherichia phage lambda (Bacteriophage lambda).
   2073..2572    +  promoter       PGK promoter: mouse phosphoglycerate kinase 1 promoter
   2594..3193    +  CDS            PuroR: puromycin N-acetyltransferase; pac from Streptomyces alboniger; confers resistance to puromycin
   3226..3450    +  polyA_signal   bGH poly(A) signal: bovine growth hormone polyadenylation signal
   3893..4033    +  CDS            Cited4 (fragment): CITE4_MOUSE - Also known as Mrg2 From Mus musculus (Mouse).
   4028..4906    +  CDS            dhaA: DHAA_PSEPV - Experimental evidence at protein level: Swiss-Prot protein existence level 1. Catalyzes hydrolytic cleavage of carbon-halogen bonds in halogenated aliphatic compounds, leading to the formation of the corresponding primary alcohols, halide ions and protons. Has a broad substrate specificity, as it is able to dehalogenate mono- and di- chlorinated and brominated alkanes (up to at least C10), and the two isomers of 1,3-dichloropropene to 3-chloroallyl alcohol; the highest activity was found with 1,2-dibromoethane, while no activity was observed with the analog 1,2-dichloroethane. Fro
   4931..5812    +  CDS            ERT2 (fragment): mutated ligand-binding domain of the human estrogen receptor (Feil et al., 1997)
   5801..6025    +  CDS            SOX14 (fragment): SOX14_HUMAN - Also known as SOX28. Experimental evidence at protein level: Swiss-Prot protein existence level 1. Acts as a negative regulator of transcription. From Homo sapiens (Human).
   6041..6060    +  CDS            V5 tag (fragment): epitope tag from simian virus 5
   6093..6198    +  misc_feature   WPRE (fragment): woodchuck hepatitis virus posttranscriptional regulatory element
   6207..6328    +  polyA_signal   SV40 poly(A) signal: SV40 polyadenylation signal
   6346..6438    +  ncRNA          G-CSF SLDE: Accession: RF00183 - G-CSF factor stem-loop destabilising element (SLDE)
   7135..7602    +  CDS            B (fragment): PORTL_LAMBD - Experimental evidence at protein level: Swiss-Prot protein existence level 1. Forms the portal vertex of the capsid (PubMed:6228056, PubMed:6232391). This portal plays critical roles in head assembly, genome packaging, neck/tail attachment, and genome ejection (Probable). The portal protein multimerizes as a single ring-shaped homododecamer arranged around a central channel (PubMed:6232391). Binds to the terminase subunits to form the packaging machine (PubMed:7799432). From Escherichia phage lambda (Bacteriophage lambda).
   7640..7656    -  protein_bind   lac operator: The lac repressor binds to the lac operator to inhibit transcription in E. coli. This inhibition can be relieved by adding lactose or isopropyl-β-D-thiogalactopyranoside (IPTG). lac repressor encoded by lacI
   7664..7694    -  promoter       lac promoter: promoter for the E. coli lac operon
   7709..7730    -  protein_bind   CAP binding site: CAP binding activates transcription in the presence of cAMP. E. coli catabolite activator protein
   7743..7835    -  CDS            lacI (fragment): lac repressor; lacI; The lac repressor binds to the lac operator to inhibit transcription in E. coli. This inhibition can be relieved by adding lactose or isopropyl-β-D-thiogalactopyranoside (IPTG).
   8018..8606    -  rep_origin     ori: high-copy-number ColE1/pMB1/pBR322/pUC origin of replication
   8777..718     -  CDS            AmpR (across the origin): β-lactamase; bla; confers resistance to ampicillin, carbenicillin, and related antibiotics
>Addgene plasmid #240182 | pVF200 | addgene full sequence | sequence record 486839 | Addgene NGS Result
ACCCACGCTCACCGGCTCCAGATTTATCAGCAATAAACCAGCCAGCCGGAAGGGCCGAGCGCAGAAGTGG
TCCTGCAACTTTATCCGCCTCCATCCAGTCTATTAATTGTTGCCGGGAAGCTAGAGTAAGTAGTTCGCCA
GTTAATAGTTTGCGCAACGTTGTTGCCATTGCTACAGGCATCGTGGTGTCACGCTCGTCGTTTGGTATGG
CTTCATTCAGCTCCGGTTCCCAACGATCAAGGCGAGTTACATGATCCCCCATGTTGTGCAAAAAAGCGGT
TAGCTCCTTCGGTCCTCCGATCGTTGTCAGAAGTAAGTTGGCCGCAGTGTTATCACTCATGGTTATGGCA
GCACTGCATAATTCTCTTACTGTCATGCCATCCGTAAGATGCTTTTCTGTGACTGGTGAGTACTCAACCA
AGTCATTCTGAGAATAGTGTATGCGGCGACCGAGTTGCTCTTGCCCGGCGTCAATACGGGATAATACCGC
GCCACATAGCAGAACTTTAAAAGTGCTCATCATTGGAAAACGTTCTTCGGGGCGAAAACTCTCAAGGATC
TTACCGCTGTTGAGATCCAGTTCGATGTAACCCACTCGTGCACCCAACTGATCTTCAGCATCTTTTACTT
TCACCAGCGTTTCTGGGTGAGCAAAAACAGGAAGGCAAAATGCCGCAAAAAAGGGAATAAGGGCGACACG
GAAATGTTGAATACTCATACTCTTCCTTTTTCAATATTATTGAAGCATTTATCAGGGTTATTGTCTCATG
AGCGGATACATATTTGAATGTATTTAGAAAAATAAACAAATAGGGGTTCCGCGCACATTTCCCCGAAAAG
TGCCACCTAAATTGTAAGCGTTAATATTTTGTTAAAATTCGCGTTAAATTTTTGTTAAATCAGCTCATTT
TTTAACCAATAGGCCGAAATCGGCAAAATCCCTTATAAATCAAAAGAATAGACCGAGATAGGGT
[37 nt withheld, positions 975-1011]
AAAGAACGTGGACTCCAACGTCAAAGG
[49 nt withheld, positions 1039-1087]
T
[91 nt withheld, positions 1089-1179]
G
[124 nt withheld, positions 1181-1304]
CCCATTCGCCATTCAGGCTGCGCAACTGTTGGGAAGGGCGATCGGTGCGGGCCTCTTCGCTATTACGCCA
GCTGGCGAAAGGGGGATGTGCTGCAAGGCGATTAAGTTGGGTAACGCCAGGGTTTTCCCAGTCACGACGT
TGTAAAACGACGGCCAGTGAGCGCGCCTCGTTCATTCACGTTTTTGAACCCGTGGAGGACGGGCAGACTC
GCGGTGCAAATGTGTTTTACAGCGTGATGGAGCAGATGAAGATGCTCGACACGCTGCAGAACACGCAGCT
AGATTAACCCTAGAAAGATAATCATATTGTGACGTACGTTAAAGATAATCATGTGTAAAATTGACGCATG
TGTTTTATCGGTCTGTATATCGAGGTTTATTTATTAATTTGAATAGATATTAAGTTTTATTATATTTACA
CTTACATACTAATAATAAATTCAACAAACAATTTATTTATGTTTATTTATTTATTAAAAAAAACAAAAAC
TCAAAATTTCTTCTATAAAGTAACAAAACTTTTATGAGGGACAGCCCCCCCCCAAAGCCCCCAGGGATGT
AATTACGTCCCTCCCCCGCTAGGGGGCAGCAGCGAGCCGCCCGGGGCTCCGCTCCGGTCCGGCGCTCCCC
CCGCATCCCCGAGCCGGCAGCGTGCGGGGACAGCCCGGGCACGGGGAAGGTGGCACGGGATCGCTTTCCT
CTGAACGCTTCTCGCTGCTCTTTGAGCCTGCAGACACCTGGGGGGATACGGGGAAAAGGCGAACGCGTGG
GTAGGGGAGGCGCTTTTCCCAAGGCAGTCTGGAGCATGCGCTTTAGCAGCCCCGCTGGGCACTTGGCGCT
ACACAAGTGGCCTCTGGCCTCGCACACATTCCACATCCACCGGTAGGCGCCAACCGGCTCCGTTCTTTGG
TGGCCCCTTCGCGCCACCTTCTACTCCTCCCCTAGTCAGGAAGTTCCCCCCCGCCCCGCAGCTCGCGTCG
TGCAGGACGTGACAAATGGAAGTAGCACGTCTCACTAGTCTCGTGCAGATGGACAGCACCGCTGAGCAAT
GGAAGCGGGTAGGCCTTTGGGGCAGCGGCCAATAGCAGCTTTGCTCCTTCGCTTTCTGGGCTCAGAGGCT
GGGAAGGGGTGGGTCCGGGGGCGGGCTCAGGGGCGGGCTCAGGGGCGGGGCGGGCGCCCGAAGGTCCTCC
GGAGGCCCGGCATTCTGCACGCTTCAAAAGCGCACGTCTGCCGCGCTGTTCTCCTCTTCCTCATCTCCGG
GCCTTTCGACCTGCAGCCCAAGCTTCACCATGACCGAGTACAAGCCCACGGTGCGCCTCGCCACCCGCGA
CGACGTCCCCAGGGCCGTACGCACCCTCGCCGCCGCGTTCGCCGACTACCCCGCCACGCGCCACACCGTC
GATCCGGACCGCCACATCGAGCGGGTCACCGAGCTGCAAGAACTCTTCCTCACGCGCGTCGGGCTCGACA
TCGGCAAGGTGTGGGTCGCGGACGACGGCGCCGCGGTGGCGGTCTGGACCACGCCGGAGAGCGTCGAAGC
GGGGGCGGTGTTCGCCGAGATCGGCCCGCGCATGGCCGAGTTGAGCGGTTCCCGGCTGGCCGCGCAGCAA
CAGATGGAAGGCCTCCTGGCGCCGCACCGGCCCAAGGAGCCCGCGTGGTTCCTGGCCACCGTCGGCGTCT
CGCCCGACCACCAGGGCAAGGGTCTGGGCAGCGCCGTCGTGCTCCCCGGAGTGGAGGCGGCCGAGCGCGC
CGGGGTGCCCGCCTTCCTGGAGACCTCCGCGCCCCGCAACCTCCCCTTCTACGAGCGGCTCGGCTTCACC
GTCACCGCCGACGTCGAGGTGCCCGAAGGACCGCGCACCTGGTGCATGACCCGCAAGCCCGGTGCCTGAG
CGGCCCGTTTAAACCCGCTGATCAGCCTCGACTGTGCCTTCTAGTTGCCAGCCATCTGTTGTTTGCCCCT
CCCCCGTGCCTTCCTTGACCCTGGAAGGTGCCACTCCCACTGTCCTTTCCTAATAAAATGAGGAAATTGC
ATCGCATTGTCTGAGTAGGTGTCATTCTATTCTGGGGGGTGGGGTGGGGCAGGACAGCAAGGGGGAGGAT
TGGGAAGACAATAGCAGGCATGCTGGGGATGCGGTGGGCTCTATGGCTTCTGAGGCGGAACGCGATATGT
ACGGGCCAGATATACGCGTCGCAGAACAAACGCCCAGAACCGAAGGCCGGAGCCCAGACGCCGCAGCAGC
CCAGCCTGCGTTGTAACCCGGTCCCCATAGCAACCAACTACCGCAGACTACTCTCGCAAGCGCTGTTCTG
CTTGTGACCCGGACCGGCTTCTCTTCCGCTTCCGGTCCCACAATCCTCTGTCGGCCTAGAAGAGCTTTGC
ATTGTGGGAGCTCCTTCCTTTCTCGCTCCCCGGCCATCTTGGCGGCTGGTGTTGGTGAGTGAGCTCTGCG
GGGTAAACGATTAGGCGGCTCGGGGAGCTCCGCTAGCTGGTGTTTGACGCTCTGGATTATAATCCTCTCT
TCTGTCCTCTGTGTATGCTAGGTTGGGGGTTGTCCCGCACCTAGAGCTAGCGCCCAGCTTAAGCCACCAT
GGACACCGACGCCATTGACGAAGAGGTGGCCATGAGCGCCGTGATTGAGATGGGACTGGACAGGATCAAG
GAGCTGCCAGAGCTGTGGCTGGGACAGAACGAGTTCGACTTCATGACCGACGGATCCGGCAGCATGGCCG
AGATCGGAACCGGCTTCCCTTTCGACCCTCACTACGTGGAGGTGCTGGGAGAACGGATGCACTACGTGGA
CGTGGGACCTAGAGACGGAACACCAGTGCTGTTCCTGCACGGAAACCCCACAAGCAGCTACGTCTGGCGG
AACATCATCCCCCACGTGGCCCCTACACACAGATGTATCGCCCCAGACCTGATCGGCATGGGAAAGAGCG
ACAAGCCCGACCTGGGCTACTTCTTCGACGACCACGTGCGGTTCATGGACGCTTTCATCGAGGCCCTGGG
ACTGGAAGAGGTGGTGCTGGTCATCCACGATTGGGGAAGCGCTCTGGGCTTCCATTGGGCCAAGAGGAAC
CCAGAGAGGGTCAAGGGCATCGCCTTCATGGAGTTCATCCGGCCTATCCCCACTTGGGACGAGTGGCCAG
AATTCGCCAGGGAGACCTTCCAGGCTTTCAGAACCACCGACGTGGGCAGGAAGCTGATCATCGACCAGAA
CGTGTTCATCGAGGGAACCCTGCCTATGGGAGTCGTGAGACCTCTGACCGAGGTGGAGATGGACCACTAC
AGGGAGCCCTTCCTGAACCCAGTGGACAGAGAGCCTCTGTGGAGATTCCCCAACGAGCTGCCTATCGCCG
GAGAACCAGCCAATATCGTGGCCCTGGTGGAGGAGTACATGGATTGGCTGCACCAGAGCCCCGTGCCTAA
GCTGCTGTTTTGGGGCACACCAGGAGTGCTGATTCCTCCAGCAGAAGCCGCTAGACTGGCCAAAAGCCTG
CCTAATTGCAAGGCCGTGGACATCGGCCCAGGACTGAATCTGCTGCAGGAGGACAACCCCGACCTGATTG
GAAGCGAGATTGCCCGGTGGCTCAGTACCCTGGAGATCAGCGGCAGCGCTGGCTCTGCTGGAGACATGAG
AGCTGCCAACCTTTGGCCAAGCCCGCTCATGATCAAACGCTCTAAGAAGAACAGCCTGGCCTTGTCCCTG
ACGGCCGACCAGATGGTCAGTGCCTTGTTGGATGCTGAGCCCCCCATACTCTATTCCGAGTATGATCCTA
CCAGACCCTTCAGTGAAGCTTCGATGATGGGCTTACTGACCAACCTGGCAGACAGGGAGCTGGTTCACAT
GATCAACTGGGCGAAGAGGGTGCCAGGCTTTGTGGATTTGACCCTCCATGATCAGGTCCACCTTCTAGAA
TGTGCCTGGCTAGAGATCCTGATGATTGGTCTCGTCTGGCGCTCCATGGAGCACCCAGTGAAGCTACTGT
TTGCTCCTAACTTGCTCTTGGACAGGAACCAGGGAAAATGTGTAGAGGGCATGGTGGAGATCTTCGACAT
GCTGCTGGCTACATCATCTCGGTTCCGCATGATGAATCTGCAGGGAGAGGAGTTTGTGTGCCTCAAATCT
ATTATTTTGCTTAATTCTGGAGTGTACACATTTCTGTCCAGCACCCTGAAGTCTCTGGAAGAGAAGGACC
ATATCCACCGAGTCCTGGACAAGATCACAGACACTTTGATCCACCTGATGGCCAAGGCAGGCCTGACCCT
GCAGCAGCAGCACCAGCGGCTGGCCCAGCTCCTCCTCATCCTCTCCCACATCAGGCACATGAGTAACAAA
GGCATGGAGCATCTGTACAGCATGAAGTGCAAGAACGTGGTGCCCCTCTATGACCTGCTGCTGGAGATGC
TGGACGCCCACCGCCTACATGCGCCCACTAGCCGTGGAGGGGCATCCGTGGAGGAGACGGACCAAAGCCA
CTTGGCCACTGCGGGCTCTACTTCATCGGGTACCGTCAAGCGGCCCATGAATGCCTTCATGGTGTGGTCC
CGCGGGCAGCGGCGCAAGATGGCCCAGGAGAACCCCAAGATGCACAACTCGGAGATCAGCAAGCGCCTGG
GCGCCGAGTGGAAACTTTTGTCGGAGACGGAGAAGCGGCCGTTCATCGACGAGGCTAAGCGGCTGCGAGC
GCTGCACATGAAGGAGCACCCGGATTATAAAGGAAGCGGAGCTGGAAAGCCTATCCCTAACCCTCTGCTG
GGACTGGACAGCACCTGAATAGGTCGACAATCAACCCTGGATTACAAAATTTGTGAAAGATTGACTGGTA
TTCTTAACTATGTTGCTCCTTTTACGCTATGTGGATACGCTGCTTTAATGCCTTTGTATCATGCGTTAAC
TAAACTTGTTTATTGCAGCTTATAATGGTTACAAATAAAGCAATAGCATCACAAATTTCACAAATAAAGC
ATTTTTTTCACTGCATTCTAGTTGTGGTTTGTCCAAACTCATCAATGTATCTTATCATGTCTGGAATTGA
CTCAAATGATGTCAATTAGTCTATCAGAAGCTCATCTGGTCTCCCTTCCGGGGAACAAGACATCCCTGTT
TAATATTTAAACAGCAGTGTTCCCAAACTGGGTTCTTATATCCCTTGCTCTGGTCAACCAGGTTGCAGGG
TTTCCTGTCCTCACAGGAACGAAGTCCCTAAAGAAACAGTGGCAGCCAGGTTTAGCCCCGGAATTGACTG
GATTCCTTTTTTAGGGCCCATTGGTATGGCTTTTTCCCCGTATCCCCCCAGGTGTCTGCAGGCTCAAAGA
GCAGCGAGAAGCGTTCAGAGGAAAGCGATCCCGTGCCACCTTCCCCGTGCCCGGGCTGTCCCCGCACGCT
GCCGGCTCGGGGATGCGGGGGGAGCGCCGGACCGGAGCGGAGCCCCGGGCGGCTCGCTGCTGCCCCCTAG
CGGGGGAGGGACGTAATTACATCCCTGGGGGCTTTGGGGGGGGGCTGTCCCTGATATCTATAACAAGAAA
ATATATATATAATAAGTTATCACGTAAGTAGAACATGAAATAACAATATAATTATCGTATGAGTTAAATC
TTAAAAGTCACGTAAAAGATAATCATGCGTCATTTTGACTCACGCGGTCGTTATAGTTCAAAATCAGTGA
CACTTACCGCATTGACAAGCACGCCTCACGGGAGCTCCAAGCGGCGACTGAGATGTCCTAAATGCACAGC
GACGGATTCGCGCTATTTAGAAAGAGAGAGCAATATTTCAAGAATGCATGCGTCAATTTTACGCAGACTA
TCTTTCTAGGGTTAATCTAGCTGCATCAGGATCATATCGTCGGGTCTTTTTTCCGGCTCAGTCATCGCCC
AAGCTGGCGCTATCTGGGCATCGGGGAGGAAGAAGCCCGTGCCTTTTCCCGCGAGGTTGAAGCGGCATGG
AAAGAGTTTGCCGAGGATGACTGCTGCTGCATTGACGTTGAGCGAAAACGCACGTTTACCATGATGATTC
GGGAAGGTGTGGCCATGCACGCCTTTAACGGTGAACTGTTCGTTCAGGCCACCTGGGATACCAGTTCGTC
GCGGCTTTTCCGGACACAGTTCCGGATGGTCAGCCCGAAGCGCATCAGCAACCCGAACAATACCGGCGAC
AGCCGGAACTGCCGTGCCGGTGTGCAGATTAATGACAGCGGTGCGGCGCTGGGATATTACGTCAGCGAGG
ACGGGTATCCTGGCTGGATGCCGCAGAAATGGACATGGATACCCCGTGAGTTACCCGGCGGGCGCGCTTG
GCGTAATCATGGTCATAGCTGTTTCCTGTGTGAAATTGTTATCCGCTCACAATTCCACACAACATACGAG
CCGGAAGCATAAAGTGTAAAGCCTGGGGTGCCTAATGAGTGAGCTAACTCACATTAATTGCGTTGCGCTC
ACTGCCCGCTTTCCAGTCGGGAAACCTGTCGTGCCAGCTGCATTAATGAATCGGCCAACGCGCGGGGAGA
GGCGGTTTGCGTATTGGGCGCTCTTCCGCTTCCTCGCTCACTGACTCGCTGCGCTCGGTCGTTCGGCTGC
GGCGAGCGGTATCAGCTCACTCAAAGGCGGTAATACGGTTATCCACAGAATCAGGGGATAACGCAGGAAA
GAACATGTGAGCAAAAGGCCAGCAAAAGGCCAGGAACCGTAAAAAGGCCGCGTTGCTGGCGTTTTTCCAT
AGGCTCCGCCCCCCTGACGAGCATCACAAAAATCGACGCTCAAGTCAGAGGTGGCGAAACCCGACAGGAC
TATAAAGATACCAGGCGTTTCCCCCTGGAAGCTCCCTCGTGCGCTCTCCTGTTCCGACCCTGCCGCTTAC
CGGATACCTGTCCGCCTTTCTCCCTTCGGGAAGCGTGGCGCTTTCTCATAGCTCACGCTGTAGGTATCTC
AGTTCGGTGTAGGTCGTTCGCTCCAAGCTGGGCTGTGTGCACGAACCCCCCGTTCAGCCCGACCGCTGCG
CCTTATCCGGTAACTATCGTCTTGAGTCCAACCCGGTAAGACACGACTTATCGCCACTGGCAGCAGCCAC
TGGTAACAGGATTAGCAGAGCGAGGTATGTAGGCGGTGCTACAGAGTTCTTGAAGTGGTGGCCTAACTAC
GGCTACACTAGAAGAACAGTATTTGGTATCTGCGCTCTGCTGAAGCCAGTTACCTTCGGAAAAAGAGTTG
GTAGCTCTTGATCCGGCAAACAAACCACCGCTGGTAGCGGTGGTTTTTTTGTTTGCAAGCAGCAGATTAC
GCGCAGAAAAAAAGGATCTCAAGAAGATCCTTTGATCTTTTCTACGGGGTCTGACGCTCAGTGGAACGAA
AACTCACGTTAAGGGATTTTGGTCATGAGATTATCAAAAAGGATCTTCACCTAGATCCTTTTAAATTAAA
AATGAAGTTTTAAATCAATCTAAAGTATATATGAGTAAACTTGGTCTGACAGTTACCAATGCTTAATCAG
TGAGGCACCTATCTCAGCGATCTGTCTATTTCGTTCATCCATAGTTGCCTGACTCCCCGTCGTGTAGATA
ACTACGATACGGGAGGGCTTACCATCTGGCCCCAGTGCTGCAATGATACCGCGAG
